Addgene plasmid #80672: pENTR-SYNZIP18
Purpose: Encodes the synthetic coiled coil peptide SYNZIP18
Depositing lab: Amy Keating. Depositing organization: Massachusetts Institute of Technology. Publication: SYNZIP protein interaction toolbox: in vitro and in vivo specifications of heterospecific coiled-coil interaction domains. Thompson KE, Bashor CJ, Lim WA, Keating AE. ACS Synth Biol. 2012 Apr 20;1(4):118-29. 10.1021/sb200015u PubMed 22558529.
Backbone
  Vector backbone: pENTR_D-TOPO
  Backbone manufacturer: Invitrogen
  Backbone size w/o insert (bp): 2592
  Vector type: Entry vector
Growth in bacteria
  Bacterial resistance: Kanamycin, 50 μg/mL
  Growth temperature: 37°C
  Growth strain: DH5alpha
  Copy number: Unknown
Gene/Insert
  Gene/Insert name: SYNZIP18
  Species: Synthetic
  Insert size (bp): 126
  Cloning method: TOPO Cloning
  Sequencing primers: 5′ M13 (-21) Forward, TGTAAAACGACGGCCAGT; 3′ M13 Reverse, CAGGAAACAGCTATGAC
Terms and licenses: Academic/Nonprofit Terms; Industry Terms: Not Available to Industry
How to cite: pENTR-SYNZIP18 was a gift from Amy Keating (Addgene plasmid # 80672 ; http://n2t.net/addgene:80672 ; RRID:Addgene_80672)
