[The description below was written by a language model from this plasmid's Addgene catalogue record and pLannotate feature annotations shown in this document.]
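Description:
pENTR-SYNZIP18 is a Gateway entry clone built on the Invitrogen pENTR/D-TOPO backbone, carrying a 126 bp synthetic insert that encodes SYNZIP18, one member of a set of designed coiled-coil peptides characterised as heterospecific protein–protein interaction domains. The full plasmid is 2,718 bp. It is propagated in E. coli through a high-copy ColE1/pUC-type origin and selected with kanamycin via the aph(3')-Ia aminoglycoside phosphotransferase gene.

The insert was introduced by directional TOPO cloning and lies in the interval between the attL1 and attL2 sites. The annotation software did not assign a feature to the SYNZIP18 coding region itself, which is expected for a short synthetic sequence. The attL sites are the substrates for the LR Clonase reaction, allowing the coding sequence to be moved in a defined orientation into any attR-containing destination vector. rrnB T1 and T2 transcription terminators sit upstream of attL1 and insulate the cloned region from read-through transcription originating in the backbone. A T7 promoter lies just beyond attL2 and points back toward the insert, and M13 forward and reverse priming sites flank the cassette for sequence verification. The short lacI and lacZα fragments called in the feature table are backbone remnants rather than functional genes.

As an entry vector, the plasmid has no promoter positioned for expressing the peptide, and the record lists no fusion tags. It serves as a shuttle source for SYNZIP18, typically for building fusions in destination vectors where the peptide pairs with a cognate SYNZIP partner to direct specific protein association in synthetic biology or protein engineering applications. The record does not name its partners.
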