Features (pLannotate 1.2.2; 9 found; start..end, strand, type, name):
    121..213     +  CDS            lacI (fragment): lac repressor; lacI; The lac repressor binds to the lac operator to inhibit transcription in E. coli. This inhibition can be relieved by adding lactose or isopropyl-β-D-thiogalactopyranoside (IPTG).
    268..295     -  terminator     rrnB T2 terminator: transcription terminator T2 from the E. coli rrnB gene
    427..470     +  terminator     rrnB T1 terminator: Escherichia coli rrnB; transcription terminator T1 from the E. coli rrnB gene
    517..553     -  CDS            lacZα (fragment): LacZα fragment of β-galactosidase; lacZ fragment
    569..668     +  protein_bind   attL1: mutant version of attL; recombination site for the Gateway® LR reaction LR Clonase™
    843..942     -  protein_bind   attL2: mutant version of attL; recombination site for the Gateway® LR reaction LR Clonase™
    960..978     -  promoter       T7 promoter: promoter for bacteriophage T7 RNA polymerase
   1112..1921    +  CDS            KanR: aminoglycoside phosphotransferase; aph(3')-Ia; confers resistance to kanamycin in bacteria or G418 (Geneticin®) in eukaryotes
   2068..2656    +  rep_origin     ori: high-copy-number ColE1/pMB1/pBR322/pUC origin of replication
>Addgene plasmid #80672 | pENTR-SYNZIP18 | depositor full sequence | sequence record 157350 | pENTR-SYNZIP18 sequence 2718 bps
CTTTCCTGCGTTATCCCCTGATTCTGTGGATAACCGTATTACCGCCTTTGAGTGAGCTGATACCGCTCGC
CGCAGCCGAACGACCGAGCGCAGCGAGTCAGTGAGCGAGGAAGCGGAAGAGCGCCCAATACGCAAACCGC
CTCTCCCCGCGCGTTGGCCGATTCATTAATGCAGCTGGCACGACAGGTTTCCCGACTGGAAAGCGGGCAG
TGAGCGCAACGCAATTAATACGCGTACCGCTAGCCAGGAAGAGTTTGTAGAAACGCAAAAAGGCCATCCG
TCAGGATGGCCTTCTGCTTAGTTTGATGCCTGGCAGTTTATGGCGGGCGTCCTGCCCGCCACCCTCCGGG
CCGTTGCTTCACAACGTTCAAATCCGCTCCCGGCGGATTTGTCCTACTCAGGAGAGCGTTCACCGACAAA
CAACAGATAAAACGAAAGGCCCAGTCTTCCGACTGAGCCTTTCGTTTTATTTGATGCCTGGCAGTTCCCT
ACTCTCGCGTTAACGCTAGCATGGATGTTTTCCCAGTCACGACGTTGTAAAACGACGGCCAGTCTTAAGC
TCGGGCCCCAAATAATGATTTTATTTTGACTGATAGTGACCTGTTCGTTGCAACAAATTGATGAGCAATG
CTTTTTTATAATGCCAACTTTGTACAAAAAAGCAGGCTCCGCGGCCGCCCCCTTCACCATGGGATCCAGC
ATCGCGGCGACCCTGGAGAACGATCTGGCGCGTCTGGAAAACGAAAACGCTCGTCTCGAAAAAGACATCG
CGAACCTGGAACGTGACCTGGCGAAACTGGAGCGTGAAGAAGCGTACTTCTGATAAAAGGGTGGGCGCGC
CGACCCAGCTTTCTTGTACAAAGTTGGCATTATAAGAAAGCATTGCTTATCAATTTGTTGCAACGAACAG
GTCACTATCAGTCAAAATAAAATCATTATTTGCCATCCAGCTGATATCCCCTATAGTGAGTCGTATTACA
TGGTCATAGCTGTTTCCTGGCAGCTCTGGCCCGTGTCTCAAAATCTCTGATGTTACATTGCACAAGATAA
AAATATATCATCATGAACAATAAAACTGTCTGCTTACATAAACAGTAATACAAGGGGTGTTATGAGCCAT
ATTCAACGGGAAACGTCGAGGCCGCGATTAAATTCCAACATGGATGCTGATTTATATGGGTATAAATGGG
CTCGCGATAATGTCGGGCAATCAGGTGCGACAATCTATCGCTTGTATGGGAAGCCCGATGCGCCAGAGTT
GTTTCTGAAACATGGCAAAGGTAGCGTTGCCAATGATGTTACAGATGAGATGGTCAGACTAAACTGGCTG
ACGGAATTTATGCCTCTTCCGACCATCAAGCATTTTATCCGTACTCCTGATGATGCATGGTTACTCACCA
CTGCGATCCCCGGAAAAACAGCATTCCAGGTATTAGAAGAATATCCTGATTCAGGTGAAAATATTGTTGA
TGCGCTGGCAGTGTTCCTGCGCCGGTTGCATTCGATTCCTGTTTGTAATTGTCCTTTTAACAGCGATCGC
GTATTTCGTCTCGCTCAGGCGCAATCACGAATGAATAACGGTTTGGTTGATGCGAGTGATTTTGATGACG
AGCGTAATGGCTGGCCTGTTGAACAAGTCTGGAAAGAAATGCATAAACTTTTGCCATTCTCACCGGATTC
AGTCGTCACTCATGGTGATTTCTCACTTGATAACCTTATTTTTGACGAGGGGAAATTAATAGGTTGTATT
GATGTTGGACGAGTCGGAATCGCAGACCGATACCAGGATCTTGCCATCCTATGGAACTGCCTCGGTGAGT
TTTCTCCTTCATTACAGAAACGGCTTTTTCAAAAATATGGTATTGATAATCCTGATATGAATAAATTGCA
GTTTCATTTGATGCTCGATGAGTTTTTCTAATCAGAATTGGTTAATTGGTTGTAACACTGGCAGAGCATT
ACGCTGACTTGACGGGACGGCGCAAGCTCATGACCAAAATCCCTTAACGTGAGTTACGCGTCGTTCCACT
GAGCGTCAGACCCCGTAGAAAAGATCAAAGGATCTTCTTGAGATCCTTTTTTTCTGCGCGTAATCTGCTG
CTTGCAAACAAAAAAACCACCGCTACCAGCGGTGGTTTGTTTGCCGGATCAAGAGCTACCAACTCTTTTT
CCGAAGGTAACTGGCTTCAGCAGAGCGCAGATACCAAATACTGTCCTTCTAGTGTAGCCGTAGTTAGGCC
ACCACTTCAAGAACTCTGTAGCACCGCCTACATACCTCGCTCTGCTAATCCTGTTACCAGTGGCTGCTGC
CAGTGGCGATAAGTCGTGTCTTACCGGGTTGGACTCAAGACGATAGTTACCGGATAAGGCGCAGCGGTCG
GGCTGAACGGGGGGTTCGTGCACACAGCCCAGCTTGGAGCGAACGACCTACACCGAACTGAGATACCTAC
AGCGTGAGCATTGAGAAAGCGCCACGCTTCCCGAAGGGAGAAAGGCGGACAGGTATCCGGTAAGCGGCAG
GGTCGGAACAGGAGAGCGCACGAGGGAGCTTCCAGGGGGAAACGCCTGGTATCTTTATAGTCCTGTCGGG
TTTCGCCACCTCTGACTTGAGCGTCGATTTTTGTGATGCTCGTCAGGGGGGCGGAGCCTATGGAAAAACG
CCAGCAACGCGGCCTTTTTACGGTTCCTGGCCTTTTGCTGGCCTTTTGCTCACATGTT
