>Addgene plasmid #80672 | pENTR-SYNZIP18 | depositor partial sequence | sequence record 157351 | SYNZIP18
AGCATCGCGGCGACCCTGGAGAACGATCTGGCGCGTCTGGAAAACGAAAACGCTCGTCTCGAAAAAGACA
TCGCGAACCTGGAACGTGACCTGGCGAAACTGGAGCGTGAAGAAGCGTACTTCTGATAA
