>Addgene plasmid #80672 | pENTR-SYNZIP18 | addgene partial sequence | sequence record 165798 | M13-Rev 5'-CAGGAAACAGCTATGACC-3'
AAATAATGATTTTATTTTGACTGATAGTGACCTGTTCGTTGCAACAAATTGATAAGCAATGCTTTCTTAT
AATGCCAACTTTGTACAAGAAAGCTGGGTCGGCGCGCCCACCCTTTTATCAGAAGTACGCTTCTTCACGC
TCCAGTTTCGCCAGGTCACGTTCCAGGTTCGCGATGTCTTTTTCGAGACGAGCGTTTTCGTTTTCCAGAC
GCGCCAGATCGTTCTCCAGGGTCGCCGCGATGCTGGATCCCATGGTGAAGGGGGCGGCCGCGG
